>Addgene plasmid #66197 | pYLsgRNA-OsU6c | depositor full sequence | sequence record 112926 | Full Sequence
GGATCCAGCGTGGGTCTCGGTTTTAGAGCTAGAAATAGCAAGTTAAAATAAGGCTAGTCCGTTATCAACT
TGAAAAAGTGGCACCGAGTCGGTGCTTTTTTTCAAGAGCTTGGAGTGGATGGAATTTTCCTCCGTTTTAC
CTGTGGAATCGGCAGCAAAGGACTCATTAGCGGTATGCATGTTGGTAGAAGTCGGAGATGTAAATAATTT
TCATTATATAAAAAAGGTACTTCGAGAAAAATAAATGCATACGAATTAATTCTTTTTATGTTTTTTAAAC
CAAGTATATAGAATTTATTGATGGTTAAAATTTCAAAAATATGACGAGAGAAAGGTTAAACGTACGGCAT
ATACTTCTGAACAGAGAGGGAATATGGGGTTTTTGTTGCTCCCAACAATTCTTAAGCACGTAAAGGAAAA
AAGCACATTATCCACATTGTACTTCCAGAGATATGTACAGCATTACGTAGGTACGTTTTCTTTTTCTTCC
CGGAGAGATGATACAATAATCATGTAAACCCAGAATTTAAAAAATATTCTTTACTATAAAAATTTTAATT
AGGGAACGTATTATTTTTTACATGACACCTTTTGAGAAAGAGGGACTTGTAATATGGGACAAATGAACAA
TTTCTAAGAAATGGGCATATGACTCTCAGTACAATGGACCAAATTCCCTCCAGTCGGCCCAGCAATACAA
AGGGAAAGAAATGAGGGGGCCCACAGGCCACGGCCCACTTTTCTCCGTGGTGGGGAGATCCAGCTAGAGG
TCCGGCCCACAAGTGGCCCTTGCCCCGTGGGACGGTGGGATTGCAGAGCGCGTGGGCGGAAACAACAGTT
TAGTACCACCTCGCTCACGCAACGACGCGACCACTTGCTTATAAGCTGCTGCGCTGAGGCTCAGAGAGAC
CTCTGAAGATAACATACTAAGCTTGGCACTGGCCGTCGTTTTACAACGTCGTGACTGGGAAAACCCTGGC
GTTACCCAACTTAATCGCCTTGCAGCACATCCCCCTTTCGCCAGCTGGCGTAATAGCGAAGAGGCCCGCA
CCGATCGCCCTTCCCAACAGTTGCGCAGCCTGAATGGCGAATGGCGCCTGATGCGGTATTTTCTCCTTAC
GCATCTGTGCGGTATTTCACACCGCATATGGTGCACTCTCAGTACAATCTGCTCTGATGCCGCATAGTTA
AGCCAGCCCCGACACCCGCCAACACCCGCTGACGCGCCCTGACGGGCTTGTCTGCTCCCGGCATCCGCTT
ACAGACAAGCTGTGACCGTCTCCGGGAGCTGCATGTGTCAGAGGTTTTCACCGTCATCACCGAAACGCGC
GAGACGAAAGGGCCTCGTGATACGCCTATTTTTATAGGTTAATGTCATGATAATAATGGTTTCTTAGACG
TCAGGTGGCACTTTTCGGGGAAATGTGCGCGGAACCCCTATTTGTTTATTTTTCTAAATACATTCAAATA
TGTATCCGCTCATGAGACAATAACCCTGATAAATGCTTCAATAATATTGAAAAAGGAAGAGTATGAGTAT
TCAACATTTCCGTGTCGCCCTTATTCCCTTTTTTGCGGCATTTTGCCTTCCTGTTTTTGCTCACCCAGAA
ACGCTGGTGAAAGTAAAAGATGCTGAAGATCAGTTGGGTGCACGAGTGGGTTACATCGAACTGGATCTCA
ACAGCGGTAAGATCCTTGAGAGTTTTCGCCCCGAAGAACGTTTTCCAATGATGAGCACTTTTAAAGTTCT
GCTATGTGGCGCGGTATTATCCCGTATTGACGCCGGGCAAGAGCAACTCGGTCGCCGCATACACTATTCT
CAGAATGACTTGGTTGAGTACTCACCAGTCACAGAAAAGCATCTTACGGATGGCATGACAGTAAGAGAAT
TATGCAGTGCTGCCATAACCATGAGTGATAACACTGCGGCCAACTTACTTCTGACAACGATCGGAGGACC
GAAGGAGCTAACCGCTTTTTTGCACAACATGGGGGATCATGTAACTCGCCTTGATCGTTGGGAACCGGAG
CTGAATGAAGCCATACCAAACGACGAGCGTGACACCACGATGCCTGTAGCAATGGCAACAACGTTGCGCA
AACTATTAACTGGCGAACTACTTACTCTAGCTTCCCGGCAACAATTAATAGACTGGATGGAGGCGGATAA
AGTTGCAGGACCACTTCTGCGCTCGGCCCTTCCGGCTGGCTGGTTTATTGCTGATAAATCTGGAGCCGGT
GAGCGTGGGTCTCGCGGTATCATTGCAGCACTGGGGCCAGATGGTAAGCCCTCCCGTATCGTAGTTATCT
ACACGACGGGGAGTCAGGCAACTATGGATGAACGAAATAGACAGATCGCTGAGATAGGTGCCTCACTGAT
TAAGCATTGGTAACTGTCAGACCAAGTTTACTCATATATACTTTAGATTGATTTAAAACTTCATTTTTAA
TTTAAAAGGATCTAGGTGAAGATCCTTTTTGATAATCTCATGACCAAAATCCCTTAACGTGAGTTTTCGT
TCCACTGAGCGTCAGACCCCGTAGAAAAGATCAAAGGATCTTCTTGAGATCCTTTTTTTCTGCGCGTAAT
CTGCTGCTTGCAAACAAAAAAACCACCGCTACCAGCGGTGGTTTGTTTGCCGGATCAAGAGCTACCAACT
CTTTTTCCGAAGGTAACTGGCTTCAGCAGAGCGCAGATACCAAATACTGTTCTTCTAGTGTAGCCGTAGT
TAGGCCACCACTTCAAGAACTCTGTAGCACCGCCTACATACCTCGCTCTGCTAATCCTGTTACCAGTGGC
TGCTGCCAGTGGCGATAAGTCGTGTCTTACCGGGTTGGACTCAAGACGATAGTTACCGGATAAGGCGCAG
CGGTCGGGCTGAACGGGGGGTTCGTGCACACAGCCCAGCTTGGAGCGAACGACCTACACCGAACTGAGAT
ACCTACAGCGTGAGCTATGAGAAAGCGCCACGCTTCCCGAAGGGAGAAAGGCGGACAGGTATCCGGTAAG
CGGCAGGGTCGGAACAGGAGAGCGCACGAGGGAGCTTCCAGGGGGAAACGCCTGGTATCTTTATAGTCCT
GTCGGGTTTCGCCACCTCTGACTTGAGCGTCGATTTTTGTGATGCTCGTCAGGGGGGCGGAGCCTATGGA
AAAACGCCAGCAACGCGGCCTTTTTACGGTTCCTGGCCTTTTGCTGGCCTTTTGCTCACATGTTCTTTCC
TGCGTTATCCCCTGATTCTGTGGATAACCGTATTACCGCCTTTGAGTGAGCTGATACCGCTCGCCGCAGC
CGAACGACCGAGCGCAGCGAGTCAGTGAGCGAGGAAGCGGAAGAGCGCCCAATACGCAAACCGCCTCTCC
CCGCGCGTTGGCCGATTCATTAATGCAGCTGGCACGACAGGTTTCCCGACTGGAAAGCGGGCAGTGAGCG
CAACGCAATTAATGTGAGTTAGCTCACTCATTAGGCACCCCAGGCTTTACACTTTATGCTTCCGGCTCGT
ATGTTGTGTGGAATTGTGAGCGGATAACAATTTCACACAGGAAACAGCTATGACCATGATTACGAATTCG
AGCTCGGTACCCGG
Features (pLannotate 1.2.2; 12 found; start..end, strand, type, name):
     20..95      +  misc_RNA       gRNA scaffold: guide RNA scaffold for the Streptococcus pyogenes CRISPR/Cas9 system
    937..1091    +  CDS            lacZα (fragment): LacZα fragment of β-galactosidase; lacZ fragment
   1097..1196    -  misc_feature   bom (fragment): basis of mobility region from pBR322
   1298..1333    -  CDS            rop (fragment): Rop protein, which maintains plasmids at low copy number; rop
   1428..1532    +  promoter       AmpR promoter: bla
   1533..2393    +  CDS            AmpR: β-lactamase; bla; confers resistance to ampicillin, carbenicillin, and related antibiotics
   2564..3152    +  rep_origin     ori: high-copy-number ColE1/pMB1/pBR322/pUC origin of replication
   3335..3427    +  CDS            lacI (fragment): lac repressor; lacI; The lac repressor binds to the lac operator to inhibit transcription in E. coli. This inhibition can be relieved by adding lactose or isopropyl-β-D-thiogalactopyranoside (IPTG).
   3440..3461    +  protein_bind   CAP binding site: CAP binding activates transcription in the presence of cAMP. E. coli catabolite activator protein
   3476..3506    +  promoter       lac promoter: promoter for the E. coli lac operon
   3514..3530    +  protein_bind   lac operator: The lac repressor binds to the lac operator to inhibit transcription in E. coli. This inhibition can be relieved by adding lactose or isopropyl-β-D-thiogalactopyranoside (IPTG). lac repressor encoded by lacI
   3564..6       +  misc_feature   MCS (fragment) (across the origin): pUC18/19 multiple cloning site
