[The description below was written by a language model from this plasmid's Addgene catalogue record and pLannotate feature annotations shown in this document.]
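Description:
pYLsgRNA-OsU6c is a small (about 3.6 kb) pUC18-based cloning vector supplied as an empty backbone for building single-guide RNA expression cassettes intended for use in plants. It is propagated in E. coli through the high-copy ColE1/pUC origin and selected with ampicillin via the β-lactamase gene and its native promoter. The rest of the annotated backbone is typical pUC material: the lac promoter with its CAP binding site and lac operator, a remnant of the pUC18/19 multiple cloning site, a lacZα fragment, and short non-functional fragments of lacI, rop and the bom region.

The only annotated payload element is the Streptococcus pyogenes Cas9 guide RNA scaffold, located immediately after the residual polylinker. A user-supplied target-specific spacer joined to this scaffold would yield a complete sgRNA. The plasmid name suggests that the cassette is driven by a rice (Oryza sativa) U6 small nuclear RNA promoter, the kind of RNA polymerase III promoter normally used for sgRNA transcription. However, the automated feature table does not annotate any such promoter, leaving several hundred bases between the scaffold and the lacZα fragment unassigned, and the record does not state where the promoter lies or how the spacer is inserted.

The plasmid carries no Cas9 gene, plant selection marker or T-DNA borders, so it serves as an intermediate or template vector rather than a plant transformation vector. It belongs to a CRISPR/Cas9 toolkit described for multiplex genome editing in monocot and dicot plants, in which sgRNA cassettes would presumably be combined with a separate Cas9-bearing construct for delivery.
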