Addgene plasmid #66197: pYLsgRNA-OsU6c
Purpose: (Empty Backbone) cloning of sgRNAs for expression in plants
Depositing lab: Yao-Guang Liu. Depositing organization: South China Agricultural University (SCAU). Publication: A robust CRISPR/Cas9 system for convenient, high-efficiency multiplex genome editing in monocot and dicot plants. Ma X, Zhang Q, Zhu Q, Liu W, Chen Y, Qiu R, Wang B, Yang Z, Li H, Lin Y, Xie Y, Shen R, Chen S, Wang Z, Chen Y, Guo J, Chen L, Zhao X, Dong Z, Liu YG. Mol Plant. 2015 Apr 24. pii: S1674-2052(15)00204-X. doi: 10.1016/j.molp.2015.04.007. PubMed 25917172.
Backbone
  Vector backbone: based on pUC18
  Vector type: Cloning Vector
Growth in bacteria
  Bacterial resistance: Ampicillin, 100 μg/mL
  Growth temperature: 37°C
  Growth strain: DH10B
  Copy number: Unknown
Gene/Insert
  Gene/Insert name: None
Terms and licenses: Academic/Nonprofit Terms; Industry Terms: Not Available to Industry
Depositor comments: Accession number KR029108 Please see our published protocol for using these plasmids. Ma, X. and Liu, Y.-G. 2016. CRISPR/Cas9-based multiplex genome editing in monocot and dicot plants. Curr. Protoc. Mol. Biol. 115:31.6.1-31.6.21. http://onlinelibrary.wiley.com/doi/10.1002/cpmb.10/abstract doi: 10.1002/cpmb.10
How to cite: pYLsgRNA-OsU6c was a gift from Yao-Guang Liu (Addgene plasmid # 66197 ; http://n2t.net/addgene:66197 ; RRID:Addgene_66197)
