>Addgene plasmid #66197 | pYLsgRNA-OsU6c | addgene partial sequence | sequence record 121202 | pBRforEco 5'-AATAGGCGTATCACGAGGC-3'
ACCTCTGACACATGCAGCTCCCGGAGACGGTCACAGCTTGTCTGTAAGCGGATGCCGGGAGCAGACAAGC
CCGTCAGGGCGCGTCAGCGGGTGTTGGCGGGTGTCGGGGCTGGCTTAACTATGCGGCATCAGAGCAGATT
GTACTGAGAGTGCACCATATGCGGTGTGAAATACCGCACAGATGCGTAAGGAGAAAATACCGCATCAGGC
GCCATTCGCCATTCAGGCTGCGCAACTGTTGGGAAGGGCGATCGGTGCGGGCCTCTTCGCTATTACGCCA
GCTGGCGAAAGGGGGATGTGCTGCAAGGCGATTAAGTTGGGTAACGCCAGGGTTTTCCCAGTCACGACGT
TGTAAAACGACGGCCAGTGCCAAGCTTAGTATGTTATCTTCAGAGGTCTCTCTGAGCCTCAGCGCAGCAG
CTTATAAGCAAGTGGTCGCGTCGTTGCGTGAGCGAGGTGGTACTAAACTGTTGTTTCCGCCCACGCGCTC
TGCAATCCCACCGTCCCACGGGGCAAGGGCCACTTGTGGGCCGGACCTCTAGCTGGATCTCCCCACCACG
GAGAAAAGTGGGCCGTGGCCTGTGGGCCCCCTCATTTCTTTCCCTTTGTATTGCTGGGCCGACTGGAGGG
AATTTGGTCCATTGTACTGAGAGTCATATGCCCATTTCTTAGAAATTGTTCATTTGTCCCATATTACAAG
TCCCTCTTTCTCAAAAGGTGTCATGTAAA
