>Addgene plasmid #66197 | pYLsgRNA-OsU6c | addgene partial sequence | sequence record 121236 | pUC-4 5'-CAGTGAGCGAGGAAGCGGAAGAGCGCCCAA-3'
GGCCGATTCATTAATGCAGCTGGCACGACAGGTTTCCCGACTGGAAAGCGGGCAGTGAGCGCAACGCAAT
TAATGTGAGTTAGCTCACTCATTAGGCACCCCAGGCTTTACACTTTATGCTTCCGGCTCGTATGTTGTGT
GGAATTGTGAGCGGATAACAATTTCACACAGGAAACAGCTATGACCATGATTACGAATTCGAGCTCGGTA
CCCGGGGATCCAGCGTGGGTCTCGGTTTTAGAGCTAGAAATAGCAAGTTAAAATAAGGCTAGTCCGTTAT
CAACTTGAAAAAGTGGCACCGAGTCGGTGCTTTTTTTCAAGAGCTTGGAGTGGATGGAATTTTCCTCCGT
TTTACCTGTGGAATCGGCAGCAAAGGACTCATTAGCGGTATGCATGTTGGTAGAAGTCGGAGATGTAAAT
AATTTTCATTATATAAAAAAGGTACTTCGAGAAAAATAAATGCATACGAATTAATTCTTTTTATGTTTTT
TAAACCAAGTATATAGAATTTATTGATGGTTAAAATTTCAAAAATATGACGAGAGAAAGGTTAAACGTAC
GGCATATACTTCTGAACAGAGAGGGAATATGGGGTTTTTGTTGCTCCCAACAATTCTTAAGCACGTAAAG
GAAAAAAGCACATTATCCACATTGTACTTCCAGAGATATGTACAGCATTACGTAGGTACGTTTTCTTTTT
CTTCCCGGAGAGATGATACAATAATCATGTAAACCCAGAATT
